Addgene plasmid #135587: pJPS2953
Purpose: SNR6 has AUUUC at position 103–107 deleted
Depositing lab: Jonathan Staley. Depositing organization: University of Chicago. Publication: Termination of pre-mRNA splicing requires that the ATPase and RNA unwindase Prp43p acts on the catalytic snRNA U6. Toroney R, Nielsen KH, Staley JP. Genes Dev. 2019 Sep 26. pii: gad.328294.119. doi: 10.1101/gad.328294.119. PubMed 31558568.
Backbone
  Vector backbone: pSE358
  Vector type: Yeast Expression
  Selectable markers: TRP1
Growth in bacteria
  Bacterial resistance: Ampicillin, 100 μg/mL
  Growth temperature: 37°C
  Growth strain: DH5alpha
  Copy number: Low Copy
Gene/Insert
  Gene/Insert name: snR6
  Species: S. cerevisiae (budding yeast)
  Mutation: U6Δ5 has AUUUC at position 103–107 deleted
  Entrez Gene: snR6 (a.k.a. snR6)
  Promoter: Native
  Cloning method: Unknown
  Sequencing primers: 5′ M13 fwd
Resource information
  A portion of this plasmid was derived from a plasmid made by: This plasmid is based on pSX6 that is deposited in Addgene. pSX6 was used as the parental plasmid for site directed mutagenesis to introduce internal deletions with U6
Terms and licenses: Academic/Nonprofit Terms; Industry Terms: Not Available to Industry
How to cite: pJPS2953 was a gift from Jonathan Staley (Addgene plasmid # 135587 ; http://n2t.net/addgene:135587 ; RRID:Addgene_135587)
