[The description below was written by a language model from this plasmid's Addgene catalogue record and pLannotate feature annotations shown in this document.]
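Description:
pJPS2953 is a yeast–E. coli shuttle plasmid built on the pSE358 backbone that carries a mutant allele of SNR6, the Saccharomyces cerevisiae gene for the U6 spliceosomal snRNA. In bacteria it is maintained through a ColE1/pUC-type origin and selected with ampicillin via the β-lactamase gene. The catalogue entry lists it as low copy even though the annotated origin is of the high-copy class. In yeast, the CEN4 centromere element supports stable, low-copy segregation, and the TRP1 marker with its own promoter allows selection by tryptophan prototrophy in trp1 strains. No yeast replication origin (ARS) is annotated in the feature table, although a centromeric plasmid would normally need one. The remaining annotations (lac promoter/operator, lacZα and lacI fragments, multiple cloning site remnants, a tetracycline-resistance fragment and a bom fragment) are leftovers of the cloning vector lineage.

The insert is a yeast genomic fragment in which U6 is expressed from its native promoter. Fragments of neighbouring yeast open reading frames in the feature table are consistent with flanking chromosomal sequence. The allele, called U6Δ5, lacks the five nucleotides AUUUC at positions 103–107, near the 3′ end of the snRNA. It was made by site-directed mutagenesis of the parental plasmid pSX6, as one of a set of internal U6 deletions. The associated study examined how the ATPase and RNA unwindase Prp43p acts on U6 to terminate pre-mRNA splicing, so the plasmid's likely role is to supply this shortened U6 variant in yeast and test how the 3′ region of U6 contributes to that process.
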