Features (pLannotate 1.2.2; 18 found; start..end, strand, type, name):
      9..112     +  ncRNA          U6: Accession: RF00026 - U6 spliceosomal RNA
    431..625     -  CDS            YL108_YEAST (fragment): Experimental evidence at protein level: Swiss-Prot protein existence level 1. From Saccharomyces cerevisiae (strain ATCC 204508 / S288c) (Baker's yeast).
    625..649     +  misc_feature   MCS (fragment): pBluescript multiple cloning site
    665..819     +  CDS            lacZα (fragment): LacZα fragment of β-galactosidase; lacZ fragment
    825..876     -  misc_feature   bom (fragment): basis of mobility region from pBR322
   1197..1489    -  misc_feature   CEN4: S. cerevisiae CEN4 centromere
   1782..2456    -  CDS            TRP1: phosphoribosylanthranilate isomerase, required for tryptophan biosynthesis; S. cerevisiae TRP1; yeast auxotrophic marker
   2457..2558    -  promoter       TRP1 promoter: S. cerevisiae TRP1
   2661..2765    +  promoter       AmpR promoter: bla
   2766..3626    +  CDS            AmpR: β-lactamase; bla; confers resistance to ampicillin, carbenicillin, and related antibiotics
   3797..4385    +  rep_origin     ori: high-copy-number ColE1/pMB1/pBR322/pUC origin of replication
   4568..4660    +  CDS            lacI (fragment): lac repressor; lacI; The lac repressor binds to the lac operator to inhibit transcription in E. coli. This inhibition can be relieved by adding lactose or isopropyl-β-D-thiogalactopyranoside (IPTG).
   4673..4694    +  protein_bind   CAP binding site: CAP binding activates transcription in the presence of cAMP. E. coli catabolite activator protein
   4709..4739    +  promoter       lac promoter: promoter for the E. coli lac operon
   4747..4763    +  protein_bind   lac operator: The lac repressor binds to the lac operator to inhibit transcription in E. coli. This inhibition can be relieved by adding lactose or isopropyl-β-D-thiogalactopyranoside (IPTG). lac repressor encoded by lacI
   4796..4822    +  misc_feature   MCS (fragment): pUC18/19 multiple cloning site
   4841..5035    +  CDS            TcR (fragment): tetracycline efflux protein; tet; confers resistance to tetracycline
   5126..5446    +  CDS            YE11_YEAST: Experimental evidence at transcript level: Swiss-Prot protein existence level 2. From Saccharomyces cerevisiae (strain ATCC 204508 / S288c) (Baker's yeast).
>Addgene plasmid #135587 | pJPS2953 | addgene full sequence | sequence record 272500 | Addgene NGS Result
GTTCGCGAAGTAACCCTTCGTGGACATTTGGTCAATTTGAAACAATACAGAGATGATCAGCAGTTCCCCT
GCATAAGGATGAACCGTTTTACAAAGAGATTTGTTTTTTTTTTATCCTCGAGTGAAGTATCGTGACTTGT
ACATTTGAAGATACCCAGCGTACAGCAGTGTATCTTTATCTTCCTGTATGATATAGATAACTAACATCTC
GAATAGAAAATTGTCTCGCGTTCGAACCTAAGCCTTTGCTATCGGTTGAACATAGAAGACCGCGTGATTC
ATTTTAGTGCGTAAGAATGCTATTAGTACTTATGTGCTTTATGAATGTGAATATTGTTACAGCTATGCAA
TGGTACGATCATACTCTGAACGATCCATTTAAATTATATATGTCAAACAGAAGAGAAAGGTTTTTTTATT
GAAGATTTCACAGAAAATCAATCATTTTGCAATATTCCTTCGTCCCAGAGAAGGTTTCGGCTTTTACAGC
AACGAGAATGATTCTTCCATTATTTGTACCTAGCTTCCACATGGATTTCGATAAGTGTAGTTTCAAACCA
TGAACGCAATTCAAAACTTTCAAATTGGTGCAATCCAAGACCCTCCCTTTACATTTGGAGTCGTTATCAA
GCTTATCGATACCGTCGACGGATCCGAAGCTTGGCACTGGCCGTCGTTTTACAACGTCGTGACTGGGAAA
ACCCTGGCGTTACCCAACTTAATCGCCTTGCAGCACATCCCCCTTTCGCCAGCTGGCGTAATAGCGAAGA
GGCCCGCACCGATCGCCCTTCCCAACAGTTGCGCAGCCTGAATGGCGAATGGCGCCTGATGCGGTATTTT
CTCCTTACGCATCTGTGCGGTATTTCACACCGCATAACTAGCTTTTAACTTGTATCCTAGGTTATCTATG
CTGTCTCACCATAGAGAATATTACCTATTTCAGAATGTATGTCCATGATTCGCCGGGTAAATACATATAA
TACACAAATCTGGCTTAATAAAGTCTATAATATATCTCATAAAGAAGTGCTAAATTGGCTAGTGCTATAT
ATTTTTAAGAAAATTTCTTTTGACTAAGTCCATATCGACTTTGTAAAAGTTCACATTAGCATACATATAT
TACACGAGCCAGAAATAGTAACTTTTGCCTAAATCACAAATTGCAAAATTTAATTGCTTGCAAAAGGTCA
CATGCTTATAATCAACTTTTTTAAAAATTTAAAATACTTTTTTATTTTTTATTTTTAAACATAAATGAAA
TAATTTATTTATTGTTTATGATTACCGAAACATAAAACCTGCTCAAGAAAAAGAAACTGTTTTGTCCTTG
GAAAAAAAGCACTACCTAGGAGCGGCCAAAATGCCGAGGCTTTCATAGCTTAAACTCTTTACAGAAAATA
GGCATTATAGATCAGTTCGAGTTTTCTTATTCTTCCTTCCGGTTTTATCGTCACAGTTTTACAGTAAATA
AGTATCACCTCTTAGAGTTGGCGGTTGTTTGCAAGACCGAGAAAAGGCTAGCAAGAATCGGGTCATTGTA
GCGTATGCGCCTGTGAACATTCTCTTCAACAAGTTTGATTCCATTGCGGTGAAATGGTAAAAGTCAACCC
CCTGCGATGTATATTTTCCTGTACAATCAATCAAAAAGCCAAATGATTTAGCATTATCTTTACATCTTGT
TATTTTACAGATTTTATGTTTAGATCTTTTATGCTTGCTTTTCAAAAGGCCTGCAGGCAAGTGCACAAAC
AATACTTAAATAAATACTACTCAGTAATAACCTATTTCTTAGCATTTTTGACGAAATTTGCTATTTTGTT
AGAGTCTTTTACACCATTTGTCTCCACACCTCCGCTTACATCAACACCAATAACGCCATTTAATCTAAGC
GCATCACCAACATTTTCTGGCGTCAGTCCACCAGCTAACATAAAATGTAAGCTTTCGGGGCTCTCTTGCC
TTCCAACCCAGTCAGAAATCGAGTTCCAATCCAAAAGTTCACCTGTCCCACCTGCTTCTGAATCAAACAA
GGGAATAAACGAATGAGGTTTCTGTGAAGCTGCACTGAGTAGTATGTTGCAGTCTTTTGGAAATACGAGT
CTTTTAATAACTGGCAAACCGAGGAACTCTTGGTATTCTTGCCACGACTCATCTCCATGCAGTTGGACGA
TATCAATGCCGTAATCATTGACCAGAGCCAAAACATCCTCCTTAGGTTGATTACGAAACACGCCAACCAA
GTATTTCGGAGTGCCTGAACTATTTTTATATGCTTTTACAAGACTTGAAATTTTCCTTGCAATAACCGGG
TCAATTGTTCTCTTTCTATTGGGCACACATATAATACCCAGCAAGTCAGCATCGGAATCTAGAGCACATT
CTGCGGCCTCTGTGCTCTGCAAGCCGCAAACTTTCACCAATGGACCAGAACTACCTGTGAAATTAATAAC
AGACATACTCCAAGCTGCCTTTGTGTGCTTAATCACGTATACTCACGTGCTCAATAGTCACCAATGCCCT
CCCTCTTGGCCCTCTCCTTTTCTTTTTTCGACCGAATTTCTTGAAGACGAAAGGGCCTCGTGATACGCCT
ATTTTTATAGGTTAATGTCATGATAATAATGGTTTCTTAGACGTCAGGTGGCACTTTTCGGGGAAATGTG
CGCGGAACCCCTATTTGTTTATTTTTCTAAATACATTCAAATATGTATCCGCTCATGAGACAATAACCCT
GATAAATGCTTCAATAATATTGAAAAAGGAAGAGTATGAGTATTCAACATTTCCGTGTCGCCCTTATTCC
CTTTTTTGCGGCATTTTGCCTTCCTGTTTTTGCTCACCCAGAAACGCTGGTGAAAGTAAAAGATGCTGAA
GATCAGTTGGGTGCACGAGTGGGTTACATCGAACTGGATCTCAACAGCGGTAAGATCCTTGAGAGTTTTC
GCCCCGAAGAACGTTTTCCAATGATGAGCACTTTTAAAGTTCTGCTATGTGGCGCGGTATTATCCCGTGT
TGACGCCGGGCAAGAGCAACTCGGTCGCCGCATACACTATTCTCAGAATGACTTGGTTGAGTACTCACCA
GTCACAGAAAAGCATCTTACGGATGGCATGACAGTAAGAGAATTATGCAGTGCTGCCATAACCATGAGTG
ATAACACTGCGGCCAACTTACTTCTGACAACGATCGGAGGACCGAAGGAGCTAACCGCTTTTTTGCACAA
CATGGGGGATCATGTAACTCGCCTTGATCGTTGGGAACCGGAGCTGAATGAAGCCATACCAAACGACGAG
CGTGACACCACGATGCCTGTAGCAATGGCAACAACGTTGCGCAAACTATTAACTGGCGAACTACTTACTC
TAGCTTCCCGGCAACAATTAATAGACTGGATGGAGGCGGATAAAGTTGCAGGACCACTTCTGCGCTCGGC
CCTTCCGGCTGGCTGGTTTATTGCTGATAAATCTGGAGCCGGTGAGCGTGGGTCTCGCGGTATCATTGCA
GCACTGGGGCCAGATGGTAAGCCCTCCCGTATCGTAGTTATCTACACGACGGGGAGTCAGGCAACTATGG
ATGAACGAAATAGACAGATCGCTGAGATAGGTGCCTCACTGATTAAGCATTGGTAACTGTCAGACCAAGT
TTACTCATATATACTTTAGATTGATTTAAAACTTCATTTTTAATTTAAAAGGATCTAGGTGAAGATCCTT
TTTGATAATCTCATGACCAAAATCCCTTAACGTGAGTTTTCGTTCCACTGAGCGTCAGACCCCGTAGAAA
AGATCAAAGGATCTTCTTGAGATCCTTTTTTTCTGCGCGTAATCTGCTGCTTGCAAACAAAAAAACCACC
GCTACCAGCGGTGGTTTGTTTGCCGGATCAAGAGCTACCAACTCTTTTTCCGAAGGTAACTGGCTTCAGC
AGAGCGCAGATACCAAATACTGTTCTTCTAGTGTAGCCGTAGTTAGGCCACCACTTCAAGAACTCTGTAG
CACCGCCTACATACCTCGCTCTGCTAATCCTGTTACCAGTGGCTGCTGCCAGTGGCGATAAGTCGTGTCT
TACCGGGTTGGACTCAAGACGATAGTTACCGGATAAGGCGCAGCGGTCGGGCTGAACGGGGGGTTCGTGC
ACACAGCCCAGCTTGGAGCGAACGACCTACACCGAACTGAGATACCTACAGCGTGAGCTATGAGAAAGCG
CCACGCTTCCCGAAGGGAGAAAGGCGGACAGGTATCCGGTAAGCGGCAGGGTCGGAACAGGAGAGCGCAC
GAGGGAGCTTCCAGGGGGAAACGCCTGGTATCTTTATAGTCCTGTCGGGTTTCGCCACCTCTGACTTGAG
CGTCGATTTTTGTGATGCTCGTCAGGGGGGCGGAGCCTATGGAAAAACGCCAGCAACGCGGCCTTTTTAC
GGTTCCTGGCCTTTTGCTGGCCTTTTGCTCACATGTTCTTTCCTGCGTTATCCCCTGATTCTGTGGATAA
CCGTATTACCGCCTTTGAGTGAGCTGATACCGCTCGCCGCAGCCGAACGACCGAGCGCAGCGAGTCAGTG
AGCGAGGAAGCGGAAGAGCGCCCAATACGCAAACCGCCTCTCCCCGCGCGTTGGCCGATTCATTAATGCA
GCTGGCACGACAGGTTTCCCGACTGGAAAGCGGGCAGTGAGCGCAACGCAATTAATGTGAGTTAGCTCAC
TCATTAGGCACCCCAGGCTTTACACTTTATGCTTCCGGCTCGTATGTTGTGTGGAATTGTGAGCGGATAA
CAATTTCACACAGGAAACAGCTATGACATGATTACGAATTCGAGCTCGGTACCCGGGGATCCCCCGGGCT
GCAGGAATTCGATATCGTCCATTCCGACAGCATCGCCAGTCACTATGGCGTGCTGCTAGCGCTATATGCG
TTGATGCAATTTCTATGCGCACCCGTTCTCGGAGCACTGTCCGACCGCTTTGGCCGCCGCCCAGTCCTGC
TCGCTTCGCTACTTGGAGCCACTATCGACTACGCGATCATGGCGACCACACCCGTCCTGTGGATCGATAA
TTCTCCATAATAGTTCTGTTATTTATAATCTCCAGCACTAATAAATGCTATACGTATATTTGTACACAAT
ATAATTTCAGAATTTATATTGCTACCATGACTGTCTGAGAATTGGGGGAATAACTTGATAATTGTTGGGA
TTCCATTGTTCGTAAACGCAATAATATTAGGTATATAGAAGATACTAAATGTTCTCTCCGAGGATATAGG
AATGCTCACAATGGAATCGATATATTTCTACATAATAGTATTGAGATTATTCCTCTTTTAGTTTTATATA
ATTCATTATCCTATTACATTATCAATCCTTGCATTTCAGCTTCCATTAGACTTAATGACTGTTTCTCAAT
TTTTATGTCATCTTCCTGGACCTCATGTGATACTATACCAGTAGCATGAATACTACTGAATCGATGATAC
TTTAGAGTTTCATTGCAACAGTTTCAACACAGCCTGGCATGAACAGTGGTAAAAGTATTTCGTCCACTAT
TTTCGGCTACTATAAATAAATGTTTTTTTCGCATGCATGT
